>Addgene plasmid #65437 | pOPINK-TRABID (NZF1, aa 1-33) | depositor partial sequence | sequence record 110890 | insert, T7reverse
TCTTCGGGCTTNTAGCAGCCGGATCTCAGTGGTGGTGGTGGTGGTGTTTAAATGGTCTAGAAAGCTTTAA
CTAGGTCTTTGGGCACGACACATAGTACACTTGATTGCAGATGGCCAGTTTTCATACGTACAATATTCAC
AAGCCCACTTAATTCCACGTTCTGACATCGGGCCCTGAAACAGAACTTCCAGACCGCTGCTCAGATCCGA
TTTTGGAGGATGGTCGCCACCACCAAACGTGGCTTGCCAGCCCTGCAAAGGCCATGCTATATACTTGCTG
GATTTCAAGTACTTATCAATTTGTGGGATAGCTTCAATACGTTTTTTAAAACAAACTAATTTTGGGAACG
CATCCAGGCACATTGGGTCCATGTATAAAACAACATCAAGAGCGTCATACAACATGAAGTCAGGATGGGT
TACATGATCACCATTTAAATATGTTTTATGACATAAACGATCTTCGAACATTTTCAGCATTTCAGGTAGC
TTGCTAAGAAAATCAACTTTGAGAGTTTCAAAGTCTTTACTATATGCAATTCTCGAAACACCGTATCTAA
TATCCAAAACCGCTCCTTCAAGCATTGAAATCTCTGCACGCTCTTTTGGACAACCACCCAACATGTTGTG
CTTGTCAGCTATATAACGTATGATGGCCATAGACTGTGTTAATTTAACATCACCATCAATATAATAAGGA
AGATTGGGAAACTCCAAACCCAATTCAAACTTTTTGTTTCGCCATTTATCACCTTCATCGCGCTCATACA
AATGCTCTTCATATTTTTCTTCAAGATATTCCAAAAGAAGTCGAGTGGGTTGCACAAGGCCCTTAATTTT
CCAATAACCTAGTATAGGGGACATGTGATGGTGATGGTGATGTGCCATGGTATATCTCCTTCTTAAAGTT
AAACAAAATTATTTCTAGAGGGGAATTGTTATCCGCTCACAATTCCCCTATAGTGAGTCGTATTAATTTC
GCGGGATCGAGATCTCGATCCTCTACGCCGGACGCATCGTGGCCGGCATCACCGGCGCCACAGGTGCGGT
TGCTGGCGCCTATATCGCCGACATCACCGATGGGGAAGATCGGGCTCGCCACTTCGGGCTCATGAGCGCT
TGTTTCGGCGTGGGTATGGTGGCAGGCCCCGTGGCCGGGGGACTGTTGGNNNCCATCTCCTTGCATGNNC
CATTCCTTGCGGNGGNGGNGNNCAACGGNCTCAACCTAATACTGGNCTGGTTCCTAATGCAGGNNTCCNA
TAAGGGAANCGGCCAGATCCCGGAACCNTNCAANGGNCCAAAACCTTNCCGGGATGGNNTGNNANNCCCG
GAAANGATCAATTCAGGNNGGGANNNGGAAACNANNACGTTNACAANNGCAAANTTAGCGGGTGTCTANN
AAANN
