>Addgene plasmid #65437 | pOPINK-TRABID (NZF1, aa 1-33) | depositor partial sequence | sequence record 112859 | insert, pGEX 5'
NNNGGGNNANTCAATCGGATCTGACAGCGGTCTGGAAGTTCTGTTNAGGGCCCGATGTCAGAACGTGGAA
TTAAGTGGGCTTGTGAATATTGTACGTATGAAAACTGGCCATCTGCAATCAAGTGTACTATGTGTCGTGC
CCAAAGACCTAGTTAAAGCTTTCTAGACCATTTAAACACCACCACCACCACCACTGAGATCCGGCTGCTA
ACAAAGCCCGAAAGGAAGCTGAGTTGGCTGCTGCCACCGCTGAGCAATAACTAGCATAACCCCTTGGGGC
CTCTAAACGGGTCTTGAGGGGTTTTTTGCTGAAAGGAGGAACTATATCCGGATTGGCGAATGGG
[124 nt withheld, positions 345-468]
C
[91 nt withheld, positions 470-560]
A
[49 nt withheld, positions 562-610]
CCTTTGACGTTGGAGTCCACGTTCTTT
[37 nt withheld, positions 638-674]
ACCCTATCTCGGTCTATTCTTTTGATTTATAAGGGATTTTGCCGATTTCGGCCTATTGGTTAAAAAATGA
GCTGATTTAACAAAAATTTAACGCGAATTTTAACAAAATATTAACGCTTACAATTTAGGTGGCACTTTTC
GGGGAAATGTGCGCGGAACCCCTATTTGTTTATTTTTCTAAATACATTCAAATATGTATCCGCTCATGAA
TTAATTCTTAGAAAAACTCATCGAGCATCAAATGAAACTGCAATTTATTCATATCAGGATTATCAATACC
ATATTTTTGAAAAAGCCGTTTCTGTAATGAAGGAGAAAACTCACCGAGGCAGTTCCATAGGATGGCAAGA
TCCTGGTATCGGTCTGCGATTCCGACTCGTCCAACATCAATACAACCTATTAATTTCCCCTCGTCAAAAA
TAAGGTTATCAAGTGAGAAATCACCATGAGTGACGACTGAATCCGGTGNNAATGGCAAAAGTTTATGCAT
TNCTTTCCAGACTTGTTCAACAGGCCAGCCATTACGCTCGTCATCAAAATCACTCGGATCAACCAAACCG
TTATTCATTCGNGNNNGGCCCTGAACNNNANNAANTACCNGNTCCNTGTTAAANGGAAATNNNAANNNNG
NNNCGAATGGAACCGGNNANNNAACTTGNNAGCNNNANNNANANNTTNNCNNNANNNNNNANNNNNNNNA
ANNTGGNAANNNNNNTTCCCGGNNANNNNNGNGNGGANNNNNNNNNNNNNNNNNANNNNANAANNNNNNN
NNGNNGAANNNNNNNNNNNNNNNNNGTTTNNNNNNNNNNNNNNNGAANTTTGNGNNNNNNNNNNNNNNNN
NAAAAANNNNGGNNCNNNNGCNNNACAAAAAANNGNNNNNGNNNGNNNATAGNNNCNNNTNNTNNAAAAN
CNGNNNNTANNNNNNNNNAGNNNNNNNNNNNNNNANNNNNNNNGTNNNNNGNNNTNAANNNANATNAANT
NANNNNNNNNNNNNNNNTAANNNNNNNNNNNNNNNNNNNNNNNNNNNNANANNNNNNNNNNNNNTNNNNN
NNNNNNNNNNAANNNNNNNNNNNNNNNNNNNNNNNNNNNNNNNNNNNNNNNNNNNNNNNNNNNNNNNNNN
NNNNNNNNNNNNNNNNNNNNNNNNNNNNNNNNNNNNNNNNNNNNNNNNNNNNAANNNNNNNNNNAANNNN
AAAAAAANNNNNNNNNNNNANNNANNNNNAANNNNNNNNNNANAANNNNNNNAANNAANAAAAAAAAANN
NNNNNNNNNNNNANNNNNAANNNAANNNNNNNNNNNNNN
