>Addgene plasmid #65437 | pOPINK-TRABID (NZF1, aa 1-33) | addgene partial sequence | sequence record 118748 | T7term 5'-GCTAGTTATTGCTCAGCGG-3'
ACCGCTGCTCAGATCCGATTTTGGAGGATGGTCGCCACCACCAAACGTGGCTTGCCAGCCCTGCAAAGGC
CATGCTATATACTTGCTGGATTTCAAGTACTTATCAATTTGTGGGATAGCTTCAATACGTTTTTTAAAAC
AAACTAATTTTGGGAACGCATCCAGGCACATTGGGTCCATGTATAAAACAACATCAAGAGCGTCATACAA
CATGAAGTCAGGATGGGTTACATGATCACCATTTAAATATGTTTTATGACATAAACGATCTTCGAACATT
TTCAGCATTTCAGGTAGCTTGCTAAGAAAATCAACTTTGAGAGTTTCAAAGTCTTTACTATATGCAATTC
TCGAAACACCGTATCTAATATCCAAAACCGCTCCTTCAAGCATTGAAATCTCTGCACGCTCTTTTGGACA
ACCACCCAACATGTTGTGCTTGTCAGCTATATAACGTATGATGGCCATAGACTGTGTTAATTTAACATCA
CCATCAATATAATAAGGAAGATT
