>Addgene plasmid #65437 | pOPINK-TRABID (NZF1, aa 1-33) | addgene partial sequence | sequence record 119682 | T7 5'-TAATACGACTCACTATAGGG-3'
TTTTGTTTAACTTTAAGAAGGAGATATACCATGGCACATCACCATCACCATCACATGTCCCCTATACTAG
GTTATTGGAAAATTAAGGGCCTTGTGCAACCCACTCGACTTCTTTTGGAATATCTTGAAGAAAAATATGA
AGAGCATTTGTATGAGCGCGATGAAGGTGATAAATGGCGAAACAAAAAGTTTGAATTGGGTTTGGAGTTT
CCCAATCTTCCTTATTATATTGATGGTGATGTTAAATTAACACAGTCTATGGCCATCATACGTTATATAG
CTGACAAGCACAACATGTTGGGTGGTTGTCCAAAAGAGCGTGCAGAGATTTCAATGCTTGAAGGAGCGGT
TTTGGATATTAGATACGGTGTTTCGAGAATTGCATATAGTAAAGACTTTGAAACTCTCAAAGTTGATTTT
CTTAGCAAGCTACCTGAAATGCTGAAAATGTTCGAAGATCGTTTATGTCATAAAACATATTTAAATGGTG
ATCATGTAACCCATCCTGACTTCATGTTGTATGACGCTCTTGATGTTGTTTTATACATGGACCCAATGTG
CCTGGATGCGTTCCCAAAATTAGTTTGTTTTAAAAAACGTATTGAAGCTATCCCACAAATTGATAAGTAC
TTGAAATCCAGCAAGTATATAGCATGGCCTTTGCAGGGCTGGCAAGCCACGTTTGGTGGTGGCGACCATC
CTCCAAAATCGGATCTGAGCAGCGGTCTGGAAGTTCTGTTTCAGGGCCCGATGTCAGAACGTGGAATTAA
GTGGGCTTGTGAATATTGTACGTATGAAAACTGGCCATCTGCAATCAAGTGTACTATGTGTCGTGCCCAA
AGACCT
