[The description below was written by a language model from this plasmid's Addgene catalogue record.]
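Description:
pOPINK-TRABID (NZF1, aa 1-33) is a bacterial expression plasmid built on the pOPINK backbone from OPPF-UK, with a total size of about 6.4 kb. It is maintained as a high-copy plasmid in E. coli under kanamycin selection. The record does not name the origin of replication and provides no feature table, so the finer details of the backbone cannot be described from the information given.

The insert is a 99 bp fragment of human TRABID (gene symbol ZRANB1) encoding only amino acids 1-33, introduced by ligation-independent cloning. This segment corresponds to the first Npl4-type zinc finger (NZF1) of the protein, a small ubiquitin-binding domain that the record describes as specific for K29- and K33-linked diubiquitin. Expression is driven by a T7 promoter, which requires a host supplying T7 RNA polymerase. The backbone contributes an N-terminal His6-GST tag in frame with the insert. The hexahistidine tag allows purification on immobilised metal resin, while the GST moiety allows glutathione affinity capture and tends to help the solubility of a very short peptide-sized domain such as this one.

The construct is intended for recombinant production of the isolated NZF1 domain in E. coli. Given the associated work on the assembly and specific recognition of K29- and K33-linked polyubiquitin, the purified protein is suited to binding and structural studies of linkage-selective ubiquitin chain recognition. The GST fusion could also serve as an affinity reagent for these atypical chain types, although the record does not state this application explicitly.
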