Addgene plasmid #65437: pOPINK-TRABID (NZF1, aa 1-33)
Purpose: Expresses K29-/K33-specific TRABID NZF1 (aa 1-33) in E. coli
Depositing lab: David Komander. Depositing organization: MRC Laboratory of Molecular Biology. Publication: Assembly and specific recognition of k29- and k33-linked polyubiquitin. Michel MA, Elliott PR, Swatek KN, Simicek M, Pruneda JN, Wagstaff JL, Freund SM, Komander D. Mol Cell. 2015 Apr 2;58(1):95-109. doi: 10.1016/j.molcel.2015.01.042. Epub 2015 Mar 5. PubMed 25752577.
Backbone
  Vector backbone: pOPINK
  Backbone manufacturer: OPPF-UK
  Backbone size w/o insert (bp): 6299
  Total vector size (bp): 6398
  Vector type: Bacterial Expression
Growth in bacteria
  Bacterial resistance: Kanamycin, 50 μg/mL
  Growth temperature: 37°C
  Growth strain: DH5alpha
  Copy number: High Copy
Gene/Insert
  Gene/Insert name: TRABID
  Species: H. sapiens (human)
  Insert size (bp): 99
  Mutation: only codes for amino acids 1-33 of TRABID, which correspond to the K29/K33-diUbiquitin specific NZF1
  GenBank ID: BC152728.1
  Entrez Gene: ZRANB1 (a.k.a. TRABID)
  Promoter: T7
  Tag / fusion protein: His6-GST (N terminal on backbone)
  Cloning method: Ligation Independent Cloning
  Sequencing primers: 5′ pGEX 5'; 3′ T7R
Terms and licenses: Academic/Nonprofit Terms; Industry Terms: Not Available to Industry
How to cite: pOPINK-TRABID (NZF1, aa 1-33) was a gift from David Komander (Addgene plasmid # 65437 ; http://n2t.net/addgene:65437 ; RRID:Addgene_65437)
